>Addgene plasmid #140559 | pCS2-H2B-Dendra | addgene full sequence | sequence record 313776 | Addgene NGS Result
GCCAATTCAATATGGCGTATATGGACTCATGCCAATTCAATATGGTGGATCTGGACCTGTGCCAATTCAA
TATGGCGTATATGGACTCGTGCCAATTCAATATGGTGGATCTGGACCCCAGCCAATTCAATATGGCGGAC
TTGGCACCATGCCAATTCAATATGGCGGACCTGGCACTGTGCCAACTGGGGAGGGGTCTACTTGGCACGG
TGCCAAGTTTGAGGAGGGGTCTTGGCCCTGTGCCAAGTCCGCCATATTGAATTGGCATGGTGCCAATAAT
GGCGGCCATATTGGCTATATGCCAGGATCAATATATAGGCAATATCCAATATGGCCCTATGCCAATATGG
CTATTGGCCAGGTTCAATACTATGTATTGGCCCTATGCCATATAGTATTCCATATATGGGTTTTCCTATT
GACGTAGATAGCCCCTCCCAATGGGCGGTCCCATATACCATATATGGGGCTTCCTAATACCGCCCATAGC
CACTCCCCCATTGACGTCAATGGTCTCTATATATGGTCTTTCCTATTGACGTCATATGGGCGGTCCTATT
GACGTATATGGCGCCTCCCCCATTGACGTCAATTACGGTAAATGGCCCGCCTGGCTCAATGCCCATTGAC
GTCAATAGGACCACCCACCATTGACGTCAATGGGATGGCTCATTGCCCATTCATATCCGTTCTCACGCCC
CCTATTGACGTCAATGACGGTAAATGGCCCACTTGGCAGTACATCAATATCTATTAATAGTAACTTGGCA
AGTACATTACTATTGGAAGTACGCCAGGGTACATTGGCAGTACTCCCATTGACGTCAATGGCGGTAAATG
GCCCGCGATGGCTGCCAAGTACATCCCCATTGACGTCAATGGGGAGGGGCAATGACGCAAATGGGCGTTC
CATTGACGTAAATGGGCGGTAGGCGTGCCTAATGGGAGGTCTATATAAGCAATGCTCGTTTAGGGAACCG
CCATTCTGCCTGGGGACGTCGGAGCAAGCTTGATTTAGGTGACACTATAGAATACAAGCTACTTGTTCTT
TTTGCAAGGCCACAACCATGTCACCAGAGCCAGCGAAGTCTGCTCCCGCCCCGAAAAAGGGCTCCAAGAA
GGCGGTGACTAAGGCGCAGAAGAAAGGCGGCAAGAAGCGCAAGCGCAGCCGCAAGGAGAGCTATTCCATC
TATGTGTACAAGGTTCTGAAGCAGGTCCACCCTGACACCGGCATTTCGTCCAAGGCCATGGGCATCATGA
ATTCGTTTGTGAACGACATTTTCGAGCGCATCGCAGGTGAGGCTTCCCGCCTGGCGCATTACAACAAGCG
CTCGACCATCACCTCCAGGGAGATCCAGACGGCCGTGCGCCTGCTGCTGCCTGGGGAGTTGGCCAAGCAC
GCCGTGTCCGAGGGTACTAAGGCCATCACCAAGTACACCAGCGCTAAGGATATGGACCCGGGTACCGTCA
ATCTGATTAAGGAAGATATGAGGGTTAAGGTGCATATGGAAGGGAATGTAAACGGGCATGCTTTTGTGAT
TGAAGGGGAAGGAAAAGGAAAGCCCTACGAAGGGACACAGACCGCGAACCTGACAGTGAAAGAAGGCGCG
CCTCTCCCATTTTCTTACGACATCTTGACAACAGCAGTGCACTACGGAAACAGAGTATTCACCAAATACC
CTGAAGATATACCGGATTATTTCAAGCAGTCGTTTCCTGAAGGATATTCCTGGGAAAGAACCATGACTTT
TGAAGACAAGGGCATTTGTACCATCAGAAGCGACATAAGCTTGGAAGGTGACTGCTTTTTCCAAAACGTT
CGTTTTAAGGGGACCAACTTTCCCCCAAATGGTCCAGTTATGCAGAAGAAAACTTTGAAGTGGGAACCAT
CCACAGAGAAGCTGCACGTGCGTGATGGGTTGCTTGTCGGTAATATTAACATGGCTCTGCTGCTTGAAGG
AGGTGGACATTACCTGTGTGACTTCAAAACTACTTACAAAGCGAAGAAGGTTGTTCAGTTGCCAGATGCC
CATTTTGTGGACCATCGCATTGAGATCTTGGGTAATGACAGCGATTACAACAAAGTGAAGCTGTACGAGC
ATGCCGTTGCTCGCTATTCTCCGTTGCCAAGTCAGGCCTGGTAGTTCTGCAGTCTAGAACTATAGTGAGT
CGTATTACGTAGATCCAGACATGATAAGATACATTGATGAGTTTGGACAAACCACAACTAGAATGCAGTG
AAAAAAATGCTTTATTTGTGAAATTTGTGATGCTATTGCTTTATTTGTAACCATTATAAGCTGCAATAAA
CAAGTTAACAACAACAATTGCATTCATTTTATGTTTCAGGTTCAGGGGGAGGTGTGGGAGGTTTTTTAAT
TCGCGGCCGCGGCGCCAATGCATTGGGCCCGGTACCCAGCTTTTGTTCCCTTTAGTGAGGGTTAATTGCG
CGCTTGGCGTAATCATGGTCATAGCTGTTTCCTGTGTGAAATTGTTATCCGCTCACAATTCCACACAACA
TACGAGCCGGGAGCATAAAGTGTAAAGCCTGGGGTGCCTAATGAGTGAGCTAACTCACATTAATTGCGTT
GCGCTCACTGCCCGCTTTCCAGTCGGGAAACCTGTCGTGCCAGCTGCATTAATGAATCGGCCAACGCGCG
GGGAGAGGCGGTTTGCGTATTGGGCGCTCTTCCGCTTCCTCGCTCACTGACTCGCTGCGCTCGGTCGTTC
GGCTGCGGCGAGCGGTATCAGCTCACTCAAAGGCGGTAATACGGTTATCCACAGAATCAGGGGATAACGC
AGGAAAGAACATGTGAGCAAAAGGCCAGCAAAAGGCCAGGAACCGTAAAAAGGCCGCGTTGCTGGCGTTT
TTCCATAGGCTCCGCCCCCCTGACGAGCATCACAAAAATCGACGCTCAAGTCAGAGGTGGCGAAACCCGA
CAGGACTATAAAGATACCAGGCGTTTCCCCCTGGAAGCTCCCTCGTGCGCTCTCCTGTTCCGACCCTGCC
GCTTACCGGATACCTGTCCGCCTTTCTCCCTTCGGGAAGCGTGGCGCTTTCTCATAGCTCACGCTGTAGG
TATCTCAGTTCGGTGTAGGTCGTTCGCTCCAAGCTGGGCTGTGTGCACGAACCCCCCGTTCAGCCCGACC
GCTGCGCCTTATCCGGTAACTATCGTCTTGAGTCCAACCCGGTAAGACACGACTTATCGCCACTGGCAGC
AGCCACTGGTAACAGGATTAGCAGAGCGAGGTATGTAGGCGGTGCTACAGAGTTCTTGAAGTGGTGGCCT
AACTACGGCTACACTAGAAGAACAGTATTTGGTATCTGCGCTCTGCTGAAGCCAGTTACCTTCGGAAAAA
GAGTTGGTAGCTCTTGATCCGGCAAACAAACCACCGCTGGTAGCGGTGGTTTTTTTGTTTGCAAGCAGCA
GATTACGCGCAGAAAAAAAGGATCTCAAGAAGATCCTTTGATCTTTTCTACGGGGTCTGACGCTCAGTGG
AACGAAAACTCACGTTAAGGGATTTTGGTCATGAGATTATCAAAAAGGATCTTCACCTAGATCCTTTTAA
ATTAAAAATGAAGTTTTAAATCAATCTAAAGTATATATGAGTAAACTTGGTCTGACAGTTACCAATGCTT
AATCAGTGAGGCACCTATCTCAGCGATCTGTCTATTTCGTTCATCCATAGTTGCCTGACTCCCCGTCGTG
TAGATAACTACGATACGGGAGGGCTTACCATCTGGCCCCAGTGCTGCAATGATACCGCGAGACCCACGCT
CACCGGCTCCAGATTTATCAGCAATAAACCAGCCAGCCGGAAGGGCCGAGCGCAGAAGTGGTCCTGCAAC
TTTATCCGCCTCCATCCAGTCTATTAATTGTTGCCGGGAAGCTAGAGTAAGTAGTTCGCCAGTTAATAGT
TTGCGCAACGTTGTTGCCATTGCTACAGGCATCGTGGTGTCACGCTCGTCGTTTGGTATGGCTTCATTCA
GCTCCGGTTCCCAACGATCAAGGCGAGTTACATGATCCCCCATGTTGTGCAAAAAAGCGGTTAGCTCCTT
CGGTCCTCCGATCGTTGTCAGAAGTAAGTTGGCCGCAGTGTTATCACTCATGGTTATGGCAGCACTGCAT
AATTCTCTTACTGTCATGCCATCCGTAAGATGCTTTTCTGTGACTGGTGAGTACTCAACCAAGTCATTCT
GAGAATAGTGTATGCGGCGACCGAGTTGCTCTTGCCCGGCGTCAATACGGGATAATACCGCGCCACATAG
CAGAACTTTAAAAGTGCTCATCATTGGAAAACGTTCTTCGGGGCGAAAACTCTCAAGGATCTTACCGCTG
TTGAGATCCAGTTCGATGTAACCCACTCGTGCACCCAACTGATCTTCAGCATCTTTTACTTTCACCAGCG
TTTCTGGGTGAGCAAAAACAGGAAGGCAAAATGCCGCAAAAAAGGGAATAAGGGCGACACGGAAATGTTG
AATACTCATACTCTTCCTTTTTCAATATTATTGAAGCATTTATCAGGGTTATTGTCTCATGAGCGGATAC
ATATTTGAATGTATTTAGAAAAATAAACAAATAGGGGTTCCGCGCACATTTCCCCGAAAAGTGCCACCTA
AATTGTAAGCGTTAATATTTTGTTAAAATTCGCGTTAAATTTTTGTTAAATCAGCTCATTTTTTAACCAA
TAGGCCGAAATCGGCAAAATCCCTTATAAATCAAAAGAATAGACCGAGATAGGGT
[37 nt withheld, positions 4746-4782]
AAAGAACGTGGACTCCAACGTCAAAGG
[49 nt withheld, positions 4810-4858]
T
[91 nt withheld, positions 4860-4950]
G
[124 nt withheld, positions 4952-5075]
CCCATTCGCCATTCAGGCTGCGCAACTGTTGGGAAGGGCGATCGGTGCGGGCCTCTTCGCTATTACGCCA
GTCGACC
Features (pLannotate 1.2.2; 16 found; start..end, strand, type, name):
      1..978     +  promoter       CMV IE94 promoter: enhancer/promoter region of simian cytomegalovirus major immediate early transcription unit IE94
   1013..1031    +  promoter       SP6 promoter: promoter for bacteriophage SP6 RNA polymerase
   1074..1448    +  CDS            H2B: human histone H2B; HIST1H2BJ
   1458..2141    +  CDS            Dendra2: Dendra2 is a photoconvertible green fluorescent protein published in 2006, derived from Dendronephthya sp.. It has high acid sensitivity.
   2160..2177    -  promoter       T7 promoter (fragment): promoter for bacteriophage T7 RNA polymerase
   2182..2316    -  polyA_signal   SV40 poly(A) signal: SV40 polyadenylation signal
   2429..2447    -  promoter       T3 promoter: promoter for bacteriophage T3 RNA polymerase
   2492..2508    -  protein_bind   lac operator: The lac repressor binds to the lac operator to inhibit transcription in E. coli. This inhibition can be relieved by adding lactose or isopropyl-β-D-thiogalactopyranoside (IPTG). lac repressor encoded by lacI
   2516..2546    -  promoter       lac promoter: promoter for the E. coli lac operon
   2561..2582    -  protein_bind   CAP binding site: CAP binding activates transcription in the presence of cAMP. E. coli catabolite activator protein
   2595..2687    -  CDS            lacI (fragment): lac repressor; lacI; The lac repressor binds to the lac operator to inhibit transcription in E. coli. This inhibition can be relieved by adding lactose or isopropyl-β-D-thiogalactopyranoside (IPTG).
   2870..3458    -  rep_origin     ori: high-copy-number ColE1/pMB1/pBR322/pUC origin of replication
   3629..4489    -  CDS            AmpR: β-lactamase; bla; confers resistance to ampicillin, carbenicillin, and related antibiotics
   4490..4594    -  promoter       AmpR promoter: bla
   4647..5075    -  rep_origin     f1 ori (sequence partly withheld): f1 bacteriophage origin of replication; arrow indicates direction of (+) strand synthesis
   5080..5146    -  CDS            lacZα (fragment): LacZα fragment of β-galactosidase; lacZ fragment
