[The description below was written by a language model from this plasmid's Addgene catalogue record and pLannotate feature annotations shown in this document.]
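Description:
pCS2-H2B-Dendra is a 5.2 kb expression plasmid built on the pCS2 backbone, catalogued as a mammalian expression vector. It is propagated in E. coli through a high-copy ColE1/pUC-type origin and selected with ampicillin via the β-lactamase gene. An f1 phage origin is also present, along with remnants of lac regulatory elements and lacZα/lacI fragments left over from the parental cloning vector.

The payload is human histone H2B (annotated as HIST1H2BJ) fused at its C terminus to the photoconvertible fluorescent protein Dendra, which the feature annotation identifies as Dendra2. The fusion was assembled by Gibson cloning, with part of the plasmid derived from an earlier deposited plasmid. Expression is driven by the simian cytomegalovirus IE94 enhancer/promoter and terminated by an SV40 polyadenylation signal. An SP6 promoter lies between the CMV promoter and the coding sequence. In pCS2-type vectors this arrangement allows sense mRNA to be transcribed in vitro for embryo microinjection, as well as direct transfection of the DNA. A T3 promoter and a T7 promoter fragment sit downstream in the opposite orientation.

Because H2B is incorporated into nucleosomes, the fusion labels chromatin, and light-induced conversion of Dendra allows selected nuclei or chromosome sets to be marked and followed over time. The record states the purpose as a "red to green" photoconvertible chromosome marker. Dendra2 is generally known to convert from green to red emission, so the direction given in the record appears to be reversed. The associated publication concerns cytokinesis and lumen formation in vivo, which fits a use in tracking dividing cells and their progeny.
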