Addgene plasmid #140559: pCS2-H2B-Dendra
Purpose: Red to green photoconvertible chromosome marker
Depositing lab: Heidi Hehnly. Depositing organization: Syracuse University. Publication: Cytokinetic bridge triggers de novo lumen formation in vivo. Rathbun LI, Colicino EG, Manikas J, O'Connell J, Krishnan N, Reilly NS, Coyne S, Erdemci-Tandogan G, Garrastegui A, Freshour J, Santra P, Manning ML, Amack JD, Hehnly H. Nat Commun. 2020 Mar 9;11(1):1269. doi: 10.1038/s41467-020-15002-8. PubMed 32152267.
Backbone
  Vector backbone: pCS2
  Backbone size w/o insert (bp): 4091
  Total vector size (bp): 5152
  Vector type: Mammalian Expression
Growth in bacteria
  Bacterial resistance: Ampicillin, 100 μg/mL
  Growth temperature: 37°C
  Growth strain: DH5alpha
  Copy number: Unknown
Gene/Insert
  Gene/Insert name: H2B (alt name: Histone 2B)
  Species: H. sapiens (human)
  Insert size (bp): 381
  Promoter: CMV IE94
  Tag / fusion protein: Dendra (C terminal on insert)
  Cloning method: Gibson Cloning
  Sequencing primers: 5′ SP6; 3′ T3
Resource information
  A portion of this plasmid was derived from a plasmid made by: Addgene plasmid 18982
Terms and licenses: Academic/Nonprofit Terms; Industry Terms: Not Available to Industry
How to cite: pCS2-H2B-Dendra was a gift from Heidi Hehnly (Addgene plasmid # 140559 ; http://n2t.net/addgene:140559 ; RRID:Addgene_140559)
